>Addgene plasmid #28187 | SF-1 shRNA #2 | addgene partial sequence | sequence record 35896 | CMV-F 5'-CGCAAATGGGCGGTAGGCGTG-3'
AGCAGAGCTGGTTTAGTGAACCGTGGATCCTAGAGGTAGCCAGCCAGAGGTTTGATATCCGACCTCTGGC
TGGCTACCTCTACGCTTAAGAATAAAGGATCTTTTATTTTCATTGGATCTGTGTGTTGGTTTTTTGTGTG
CGGCCGCCCTCGACTGTGCCTTCTAGAAGACAATAGCAGGCATGCTGGGGATGCGGTGGGCTCTATGGCT
TCTGAGGCGGAAAGAACCAGCTGGGGCTCTAGGGGGTATCCCC
[124 nt withheld, positions 254-377]
C
[91 nt withheld, positions 379-469]
A
[49 nt withheld, positions 471-519]
CCTTTGACGTTGGAGTCCACGTTCTTT
[37 nt withheld, positions 547-583]
ACCCTATCTCGGTCTATTCTTTTGATTTATAAGGGATTTTGCCGATTTCGGCCTATTGGTTAAAAAATGA
GCTGATTTAACAAAAATTTAACGCGAATTAATTCGTGGAATGTGTGTCAGTTAGGGTGTGGAAAGTCCCC
AGGCTCCCCAGCAGGCAGAAGTATGCAAAGCATGCATCTCAATTAGTCAGCAACCAGGTGTGGAAAGTCC
CCAGGCTCCCCAG
