[The description below was written by a language model from this plasmid's Addgene catalogue record.]
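Description:
SF-1 shRNA #2 is a mammalian RNA interference plasmid built on the commercial pRNAT-CMV3.1/Neo backbone (about 6.5 kb before insertion). It carries a short hairpin RNA directed against mouse Nr5a1, the gene encoding steroidogenic factor 1 (SF-1, also known as Ad4BP or Ftz-F1), a nuclear receptor that controls gene expression in adrenal and gonadal cells. The plasmid is maintained in E. coli as a high-copy construct under ampicillin selection. The hairpin oligonucleotide was introduced by restriction-enzyme cloning. The backbone name and the use of a CMV forward sequencing primer suggest that the hairpin sits downstream of a CMV promoter, although the record does not explicitly state which promoter drives it.

The record lists a cGFP marker contributed by the backbone. Because the insert is a hairpin rather than a protein-coding sequence, this fluorescent protein most plausibly serves as a reporter for identifying transfected cells rather than as a true fusion tag. The "Neo" in the backbone name implies a neomycin resistance cassette for selecting mammalian cells, but this marker is not itemised in the record, and no feature table is available to confirm the arrangement of the elements.

As the "#2" indicates, this is one of a numbered series of hairpins against the same target. The associated study examined how SF-1 and specificity protein-1 contribute to expression of the adenylyl cyclase gene Adcy4 in Y1 mouse adrenal cells. The construct is therefore suited to knocking down endogenous SF-1 in mouse cells to test whether candidate target genes depend on this transcription factor.
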