Addgene plasmid #28187: SF-1 shRNA #2
Depositing lab: Bernard Schimmer. Depositing organization: University of Toronto. Publication: Contributions of specificity protein-1 and steroidogenic factor 1 to Adcy4 expression in Y1 mouse adrenal cells. Rui X, Tsao J, Scheys JO, Hammer GD, Schimmer BP. Endocrinology. 2008 Jul . 149(7):3668-78. 10.1210/en.2008-0203 PubMed 18388192.
Backbone
  Vector backbone: pRNAT-CMV3.1/Neo
  Backbone manufacturer: Genscript
  Backbone size w/o insert (bp): 6478
  Vector type: Mammalian Expression, RNAi
Growth in bacteria
  Bacterial resistance: Ampicillin, 100 μg/mL
  Growth temperature: 37°C
  Growth strain: DH5alpha
  Copy number: High Copy
Gene/Insert
  Gene/Insert name: Nr5a1 shRNA (alt name: Nr5a1)
  Species: M. musculus (mouse)
  Entrez Gene: Nr5a1 (a.k.a. Ad4BP, ELP, ELP-3, Ftz-F1, Ftzf1, SF-1, SF1, STF-1)
  Tag / fusion protein: cGFP (C terminal on backbone)
  Cloning method: Restriction Enzyme
  Sequencing primers: 5′ CMV-F; 3′ TAGAAGGCACAGTCGAGG
Terms and licenses: Academic/Nonprofit Terms; Industry Terms: Not Available to Industry
Depositor comments: shRNA#2 sequence: GATCCTAGAGGTAGCCAGCCAGAGGTTTGATATCCGACCTCTGGCTGGCTACCTCTACGC
How to cite: SF-1 shRNA #2 was a gift from Bernard Schimmer (Addgene plasmid # 28187 ; http://n2t.net/addgene:28187 ; RRID:Addgene_28187)
